Addgene plasmid #244172: L4791 VEGFR2 NTEVp chain (75S NTEVp mutant) in PolyTX-mNeonGreen
Purpose: Constitutive expression of a MESA NTEVp chain encoding (N to C): VEGFR2SS-3xFLAG-VEGFR2ECD-VEGFR2TMD-NTEVp(75S)
Depositing lab: Joshua Leonard. Depositing organization: Northwestern University. Publication: Conversion of natural cytokine receptors into orthogonal synthetic biosensors. Edelstein HI, Cosio A, Ezekiel ML, Corcoran WK, Morris AH, Leonard JN. Nat Chem Biol. 2025 Aug 22:10.1038/s41589-025-01986-1. doi: 10.1038/s41589-025-01986-1. PubMed 40846994.
Backbone
  Vector backbone: pPD1054 Polytransfect L1 mNeonGreen
  Vector type: Mammalian Expression, Synthetic Biology
Growth in bacteria
  Bacterial resistance: Kanamycin, 50 μg/mL
  Growth temperature: 30°C
  Growth strain: NEB Stable
  Copy number: High Copy
Gene/Insert
  Gene/Insert name: MESA NTEVp chain with human VEGFR2 SS, ECD and TMD, and NTEVp (75S)
  Species: H. sapiens (human), Synthetic
  Mutation: NTEVp_75S
  Entrez Gene: KDR (a.k.a. CD309, FLK1, VEGFR, VEGFR2)
  Promoter: hEF1a
  Tag / fusion protein: VEGFR2 signal peptide - 3xFLAG (N terminal on insert)
  Cloning method: Restriction Enzyme; 5′ cloning site Unknown (unknown if destroyed)
Terms and licenses: Academic/Nonprofit Terms; Industry Terms: Not Available to Industry
Depositor comments: Please visit https://doi.org/10.1101/2024.03.23.586421 for bioRxiv preprint.
How to cite: L4791 VEGFR2 NTEVp chain (75S NTEVp mutant) in PolyTX-mNeonGreen was a gift from Joshua Leonard (Addgene plasmid # 244172 ; http://n2t.net/addgene:244172 ; RRID:Addgene_244172)
