[The description below was written by a language model from this plasmid's Addgene catalogue record and pLannotate feature annotations shown in this document.]
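Description:
L4791 VEGFR2 NTEVp chain (75S NTEVp mutant) in PolyTX-mNeonGreen is a 9.4 kb mammalian expression plasmid for synthetic biology, built on the pPD1054 Polytransfect L1 mNeonGreen backbone. It is propagated in E. coli from a high-copy ColE1/pUC-type origin and selected with kanamycin through the neo (nptII) gene, which is followed by a lambda t0 terminator. An f1 origin, lac promoter/operator remnants, and an SV40 promoter followed only by a ble fragment and an SV40 poly(A) signal are also annotated. These appear to be backbone carry-over, and the record describes no functional mammalian selection marker.

The payload is one chain of a MESA (modular extracellular sensor architecture) receptor, expressed constitutively from the human EF-1α promoter with its intron A and terminated by a bGH poly(A) signal. From N to C terminus, the encoded protein comprises the human VEGFR2 (KDR) signal peptide, a 3xFLAG tag, the VEGFR2 extracellular domain and transmembrane domain, and the N-terminal fragment of split TEV protease carrying the 75S mutation. The feature table agrees with this, showing a large KDR fragment directly followed by a partial TEV protease coding sequence. The native intracellular kinase region is thus replaced by a split-protease half. In MESA designs, ligand-induced association with a partner chain carrying the complementary protease fragment reconstitutes TEV activity to generate an orthogonal output. The partner chain is not on this plasmid.

A second, independent cassette uses the CMV enhancer/promoter to drive mNeonGreen with its own bGH poly(A) signal. This gives a fluorescent readout of plasmid uptake per cell, which, judging by the backbone name, supports poly-transfection experiments relating component dose to biosensor performance. The construct belongs to work converting natural cytokine receptors into synthetic biosensors.
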