Features (pLannotate 1.2.2; 27 found; start..end, strand, type, name):
    378..589     +  promoter       EF-1α core promoter: core promoter for human elongation factor EF-1α
    590..703     +  intron         EF-1α intron A (fragment): intron upstream of the start codon of human EF-1α
   1329..1532    +  intron         EF-1α intron A: truncated intron upstream of the start codon of human EF-1α
   1541..1575    +  promoter       TRE3GV promoter (fragment): 3rd-generation Tet-responsive promoter that can be activated by binding of Tet-On® 3G, optimized for retroviral and lentiviral vectors
   1654..4095    +  CDS            KDR (fragment): VGFR2_HUMAN - Also known as FLK1, VEGFR2. Experimental evidence at protein level: Swiss-Prot protein existence level 1. Tyrosine-protein kinase that acts as a cell-surface receptor for VEGFA, VEGFC and VEGFD. Plays an essential role in the regulation of angiogenesis, vascular development, vascular permeability, and embryonic hematopoiesis. Promotes proliferation, survival, migration and differentiation of endothelial cells. Promotes reorganization of the actin cytoskeleton. Isoforms lacking a transmembrane domain, such as isoform 2 and isoform 3, may function as decoy receptors for VEGFA, VEGF
   4099..4446    +  CDS            TEV protease (fragment): tobacco etch virus protease (Kapust et al., 2001)
   4483..4594    +  polyA_signal   bGH poly(A) signal: bovine growth hormone polyadenylation signal
   4714..4818    +  CDS            tnpA (fragment): TN5P_ECOLX - Also known as tnp. Experimental evidence at protein level: Swiss-Prot protein existence level 1. Mediates transposition of transposon Tn5 by a 'cut and paste' mechanism. First, the monomeric transposase binds the 19 bp inverted DNA repeats flanking the transposon. Then, dimerization of the DNA- bound transposase creates a synaptic DNA complex. After nicking of the first DNA strand, excision of the transposon proceeds through a series of intermediates. The transposase then mediates the insertion of the transposon at a new site by strand transfer. The activity of the wild- type tran
   4850..5641    +  CDS            neo: KKA2_KLEPN - Also known as kan, nptII. Experimental evidence at protein level: Swiss-Prot protein existence level 1. Resistance to kanamycin, neomycin, paromomycin, ribostamycin, butirosin and gentamicin B. From Klebsiella pneumoniae.
   5675..5769    +  terminator     lambda t0 terminator: transcription terminator from phage lambda
   5790..6169    +  enhancer       CMV enhancer: human cytomegalovirus immediate early enhancer
   6170..6373    +  promoter       CMV promoter: human cytomegalovirus (CMV) immediate early promoter
   6369..6402    +  LTR            5' LTR (truncated) (fragment): truncated 5' long terminal repeat (LTR) from HIV-1
   6418..6436    +  promoter       T7 promoter: promoter for bacteriophage T7 RNA polymerase
   6462..7169    +  CDS            mNeonGreen: mNeonGreen is a basic (constitutively fluorescent) green/yellow fluorescent protein published in 2013, derived from Branchiostoma lanceolatum. It is reported to be a very rapidly-maturing monomer with moderate acid sensitivity.
   7206..7317    +  polyA_signal   bGH poly(A) signal: bovine growth hormone polyadenylation signal
   7434..7455    +  promoter       SV40 promoter (fragment): SV40 enhancer and early promoter
   7476..7904    +  rep_origin     f1 ori (sequence partly withheld): f1 bacteriophage origin of replication; arrow indicates direction of (+) strand synthesis
   7909..7931    +  promoter       SV40 promoter (fragment): SV40 enhancer and early promoter
   7932..8123    +  promoter       SV40 promoter: SV40 early promoter
   8150..8248    +  CDS            ble (fragment): BLE_KLEPN - Experimental evidence at protein level: Swiss-Prot protein existence level 1. Binding protein with a strong affinity to the bleomycin family of antibiotics. Binds to CL990; an antimitotic-antibiotic compound. From Klebsiella pneumoniae.
   8243..8364    +  polyA_signal   SV40 poly(A) signal: SV40 polyadenylation signal
   8437..8453    -  protein_bind   lac operator: The lac repressor binds to the lac operator to inhibit transcription in E. coli. This inhibition can be relieved by adding lactose or isopropyl-β-D-thiogalactopyranoside (IPTG). lac repressor encoded by lacI
   8461..8491    -  promoter       lac promoter: promoter for the E. coli lac operon
   8506..8527    -  protein_bind   CAP binding site: CAP binding activates transcription in the presence of cAMP. E. coli catabolite activator protein
   8540..8632    -  CDS            lacI (fragment): lac repressor; lacI; The lac repressor binds to the lac operator to inhibit transcription in E. coli. This inhibition can be relieved by adding lactose or isopropyl-β-D-thiogalactopyranoside (IPTG).
   8815..9403    -  rep_origin     ori: high-copy-number ColE1/pMB1/pBR322/pUC origin of replication
>Addgene plasmid #244172 | L4791 VEGFR2 NTEVp chain (75S NTEVp mutant) in PolyTX-mNeonGreen | addgene full sequence | sequence record 487903 | Addgene NGS Result
GAAGATCCTTTGATCTTTTCTACGGGGTCTGACGCTCAGTGGAACGAAAACTCACGTTAAGGGATTTTGG
TCATGAGATTATCAAAAAGGATCTTCACCTAGATCCTTTTAAATTAAAAATGAAGTTTTAAATCAATCTA
AAGTATATATGAGTAAACTTGGTCTGACAGCGATCGAATATTAGATCTGAGACCCAATTGACGCGTGAGT
AATTCATACAAAAGGACTCGCCCCTGCCTTGGGGAATCCCAGGGACCGTCGTTAAACTCCCACTAACGTA
GAACCCAGAGATCGCTGCGTTCCCGCCCCCTCACCCGCCCGCTCTCGTCATCACTGAGGTGGAGAAGAGC
ATGCGTGAGGCTCCGGTGCCCGTCAGTGGGCAGAGCGCACATCGCCCACAGTCCCCGAGAAGTTGGGGGG
AGGGGTCGGCAATTGAACCGGTGCCTAGAGAAGGTGGCGCGGGGTAAACTGGGAAAGTGATGTCGTGTAC
TGGCTCCGCCTTTTTCCCGAGGGTGGGGGAGAACCGTATATAAGTGCAGTAGTCGCCGTGAACGTTCTTT
TTCGCAACGGGTTTGCCGCCAGAACACAGGTAAGTGCCGTGTGTGGTTCCCGCGGGCCTGGCCTCTTTAC
GGGTTATGGCCCTTGCGTGCCTTGAATTACTTCCACGCCCCTGGCTGCAGTACGTGATTCTTGATCCCGA
GCTTCGGGTTGGAAGTGGGTGGGAGAGTTCGAGGCCTTGCGCTTAAGGAGCCCCTTCGCCTCGTGCTTGA
GTTGAGGCCTGGCTTGGGCGCTGGGGCCGCCGCGTGCGAATCTGGTGGCACCTTCGCGCCTGTCTCGCTG
CTTTCGATAAGTCTCTAGCCATTTAAAATTTTTGATGACCTGCTGCGACGCTTTTTTTCTGGCAAGATAG
TCTTGTAAATGCGGGCCAAGATCTGCACACTGGTATTTCGGTTTTTGGGGCCGCGGGCGGCGACGGGGCC
CGTGCGTCCCAGCGCACATGTTCGGCGAGGCGGGGCCTGCGAGCGCGGCCACCGAGAATCGGACGGGGGT
AGTCTCAAGCTGGCCGGCCTGCTCTGGTGCCTGGCCTCGCGCCGCCGTGTATCGCCCCGCCCTGGGCGGC
AAGGCTGGCCCGGTCGGCACCAGTTGCGTGAGCGGAAAGATGGCCGCTTCCCGGCCCTGCTGCAGGGAGC
TCAAAATGGAGGACGCGGCGCTCGGGAGAGCGGGCGGGTGAGTCACCCACACAAAGGAAAAGGGCCTTTC
CGTCCTCAGCCGTCGCTTCATGTGACTCCACGGAGTACCGGGCGCCGTCCAGGCACCTCGATTAGTTCTC
GAGCTTTTGGAGTACGTCGTCTTTAGGTTGGGGGGAGGGGTTTTATGCGATGGAGTTTCCCCACACTGAG
TGGGTGGAGACTGAAGTTAGGCCAGCTTGGCACTTGATGTAATTCTCCTTGGAATTTGCCCTTTTTGAGT
TTGGATCTTGGTTCATTCTCAAGCCTCAGACAGTGGTTCAAAGTTTTTTTCTTCCATTTCAGGTGTCGTG
AGAGCTCGTTTAGTGAACCGTCAGATCGCCTGGAGACGCCATCCACGCTGTTTTGACCTCCATAGAAGAG
AACGGGACCGATCCAAATTCTCGAGGCTAGCTGTACAGCCACCATGCAGAGCAAGGTGCTGCTGGCTGTT
GCCCTGTGGCTGTGCGTGGAAACCAGAGCCGACTACAAGGACCACGACGGCGATTATAAGGATCACGACA
TCGATTACAAAGACGACGACGACAAGGCCAGCGTGGGCCTGCCTTCTGTTTCTCTGGATCTGCCCAGACT
GAGCATCCAGAAGGACATCCTGACCATCAAGGCCAACACCACACTCCAGATCACCTGTCGGGGACAGCGC
GATCTGGATTGGCTGTGGCCTAACAATCAGAGCGGCAGCGAGCAGCGCGTGGAAGTGACAGAGTGTTCCG
ATGGCCTGTTCTGCAAGACCCTGACAATCCCCAAAGTGATCGGCAACGACACCGGGGCCTACAAGTGCTT
CTACAGAGAGACAGACCTGGCCTCCGTGATCTACGTGTACGTGCAGGACTACAGAAGCCCCTTTATCGCC
AGCGTGTCCGATCAGCACGGCGTGGTGTATATCACCGAGAACAAGAACAAGACCGTGGTCATCCCCTGCC
TGGGCAGCATCAGCAACCTGAATGTGTCCCTGTGCGCCCGGTATCCTGAGAAGAGATTCGTGCCCGACGG
CAACAGAATCAGCTGGGACAGCAAGAAGGGCTTCACTATCCCCAGCTACATGATCAGCTACGCCGGCATG
GTGTTCTGCGAGGCCAAGATCAACGACGAGAGCTACCAGAGCATCATGTATATCGTGGTGGTCGTGGGCT
ACCGCATCTACGATGTGGTGCTGAGCCCTAGCCACGGCATCGAACTGTCTGTGGGAGAGAAGCTGGTGCT
GAACTGCACCGCCAGAACCGAGCTGAATGTGGGCATCGACTTCAACTGGGAGTACCCCAGCAGCAAGCAC
CAGCACAAGAAACTGGTCAACCGGGACCTGAAAACCCAGAGCGGCTCCGAGATGAAGAAGTTCCTGAGCA
CACTGACAATCGACGGCGTGACCAGAAGCGACCAGGGCCTGTATACTTGTGCCGCCTCTAGCGGCCTGAT
GACCAAGAAAAACAGCACCTTCGTGCGGGTCCACGAGAAGCCTTTTGTGGCCTTTGGCAGCGGCATGGAA
AGCCTGGTGGAAGCCACAGTGGGCGAGAGAGTCAGAATCCCCGCTAAGTACCTGGGCTACCCTCCACCTG
AGATCAAGTGGTACAAGAACGGCATCCCTCTGGAAAGCAACCACACAATCAAGGCCGGCCACGTGCTGAC
AATCATGGAAGTGTCCGAGAGAGACACCGGCAATTACACCGTGATCCTGACTAACCCCATCAGCAAAGAA
AAGCAGAGCCACGTGGTGTCCCTGGTGGTGTATGTGCCTCCTCAGATCGGCGAGAAGTCCCTGATCAGCC
CCGTGGACAGCTACCAGTACGGCACCACACAGACACTGACCTGCACCGTGTACGCCATTCCTCCACCTCA
CCACATCCACTGGTACTGGCAGCTGGAAGAGGAATGCGCCAACGAGCCTTCTCAGGCCGTGTCCGTGACA
AACCCCTATCCTTGTGAAGAGTGGCGGAGCGTGGAAGATTTCCAAGGCGGCAACAAGATCGAAGTCAACA
AGAACCAGTTCGCCCTGATCGAGGGCAAGAACAAAACAGTGTCTACCCTCGTGATCCAGGCCGCCAATGT
GTCTGCCCTGTATAAGTGCGAGGCCGTGAACAAAGTCGGCAGAGGCGAAAGAGTGATCAGCTTCCACGTG
ACAAGAGGCCCCGAGATCACCCTCCAGCCAGATATGCAGCCTACCGAGCAAGAGTCCGTCAGCCTGTGGT
GTACCGCCGACAGATCCACCTTCGAGAACCTGACCTGGTACAAGCTGGGACCCCAGCCTCTGCCTATTCA
CGTGGGAGAACTGCCCACACCTGTGTGCAAGAACCTGGACACCCTGTGGAAACTGAACGCCACCATGTTC
AGCAACAGCACCAACGACATTCTGATCATGGAACTGAAGAACGCCAGCCTCCAGGACCAGGGCGATTATG
TGTGTCTGGCCCAGGACAGAAAGACCAAAAAGCGGCACTGTGTCGTGCGGCAGCTGACCGTGCTTGAAAG
AGTGGCCCCAACCATCACCGGCAACCTGGAAAATCAGACCACCAGCATCGGCGAGTCCATCGAGGTGTCA
TGTACCGCCTCTGGCAACCCACCTCCACAGATCATGTGGTTCAAGGACAACGAGACACTGGTCGAGGACA
GCGGCATCGTGCTGAAGGACGGCAATCGGAATCTGACCATTCGGAGAGTGCGGAAAGAGGACGAGGGACT
GTATACCTGCCAGGCCTGTAGCGTGCTGGGCTGTGCTAAAGTGGAAGCCTTCTTTATCATCGAGGGCGCT
CAAGAAAAGACCAACCTCGAAATCATCATCCTCGTGGGCACAGCCGTGATCGCCATGTTCTTTTGGCTGC
TGCTCGTGATCATCCTGCGGACCGTGAAAGGCGCCGAGAGCTTGTTTAAGGGGCCGCGTGATTACAACCC
GATATCGAGCACCATTTGTCATTTGACGAATGAATCTGATGGGCACACAACATCGTTGTATGGTATTGGA
TTTGGTCCCTTCATCATTACAAACAAGCACTTGTTTAGAAGAAATAATGGAACACTGTTGGTCCAATCAC
TACATGGTGTATTCAAGGTCAAGAACACCACGACTTTGCAACAAAGCCTCATTGATGGGAGGGACATGAT
AATTATTCGCATGCCTAAGGATTTCCCACCATTTCCTCAAAAGCTGAAATTTAGAGAGCCACAAAGGGAA
GAGCGCATATGTCTTGTGACAACCAACTTCCAAACTTAGGCGGCCGCGTTTAAACCCGCTGATCAGCCTC
GACTGTGCCTTCTAGTTGCCAGCCATCTGTTGTTTGCCCCTCCCCCGTGCCTTCCTTGACCCTGGAAGGT
GCCACTCCCACTGTCCTTTCCTAATAAAATGAGGAAATTGCATCGCATTGTCTGAGTAGGTGTCATTCTA
TTCTGGGGGGTGGGGTGGGGCAGGACAGCAAGGGGGAGGATTGGGAAGTCAATAGCAGGCATGCTGGGGA
TGCGGTGGGCTCTATGGGACGTCGGAATTGCAAGTTGGGCCGCCCTCTGGTAAGGTTGGGAAGCCCTGCA
AAGTAAACTGGATGGCTTTCTTGCCGCCAAGGATCTGATGGCGCAGGGGATCAAGATCTGATCAAGAGAC
AGGATGAGGATCGTTTCGCATGATTGAACAAGATGGATTGCACGCAGGTTCTCCGGCGGCTTGGGTGGAG
AGGCTATTCGGCTATGACTGGGCACAACAGACAATCGGCTGCTCTGATGCCGCCGTGTTCCGGCTGTCAG
CGCAGGGTCGCCCGGTTCTTTTTGTCAAGACCGACCTGTCCGGTGCCCTGAATGAACTGCAAGACGAGGC
AGCGCGGCTATCGTGGCTGGCCACGACGGGCGTTCCTTGCGCGGCTGTGCTCGACGTTGTCACTGAAGCG
GGAAGGGACTGGCTGCTATTGGGCGAAGTGCCGGGGCAGGATCTCCTGTCATCTCACCTTGCTCCTGCCG
AGAAAGTATCCATCATGGCTGATGCAATGCGGCGGCTGCATACGCTTGATCCGGCTACCTGCCCATTCGA
CCACCAAGCGAAACATCGCATCGAGCGAGCACGTACTCGGATGGAAGCCGGTCTTGTCGATCAGGATGAT
CTGGACGAAGAGCATCAGGGGCTCGCGCCAGCCGAACTGTTCGCCAGGCTCAAGGCGCGTATGCCCGACG
GCGAGGATCTCGTCGTGACCCACGGCGATGCCTGCTTGCCGAATATCATGGTGGAAAATGGCCGCTTTTC
TGGATTCATCGACTGTGGCCGGCTGGGTGTGGCGGACCGCTATCAGGACATAGCGTTGGCTACCCGTGAT
ATTGCTGAAGAGCTTGGCGGCGAATGGGCTGACCGCTTCCTCGTGCTTTACGGTATCGCCGCTCCCGATT
CGCAGCGCATCGCCTTCTATCGCCTTCTTGACGAGTTCTTCTGAGCGGGACTCTGGGGTTCGAGAATTGG
CTTGGACTCCTGTTGATAGATCCAGTAATGACCTCAGAACTCCATCTGGATTTGTTCAGAACGCTCGGTT
GCCGCCGGGCGTTTTTTATTGGTGAGAATCCAAGCACTAGCCATGACCAGACATTGATTATTGACTAGTT
ATTAATAGTAATCAATTACGGGGTCATTAGTTCATAGCCCATATATGGAGTTCCGCGTTACATAACTTAC
GGTAAATGGCCCGCCTGGCTGACCGCCCAACGACCCCCGCCCATTGACGTCAATAATGACGTATGTTCCC
ATAGTAACGCCAATAGGGACTTTCCATTGACGTCAATGGGTGGAGTATTTACGGTAAACTGCCCACTTGG
CAGTACATCAAGTGTATCATATGCCAAGTACGCCCCCTATTGACGTCAATGACGGTAAATGGCCCGCCTG
GCATTATGCCCAGTACATGACCTTATGGGACTTTCCTACTTGGCAGTACATCTACGTATTAGTCATCGCT
ATTACCATGGTGATGCGGTTTTGGCAGTACATCAATGGGCGTGGATAGCGGTTTGACTCACGGGGATTTC
CAAGTCTCCACCCCATTGACGTCAATGGGAGTTTGTTTTGGCACCAAAATCAACGGGACTTTCCAAAATG
TCGTAACAACTCCGCCCCATTGACGCAAATGGGCGGTAGGCGTGTACGGTGGGAGGTCTATATAAGCAGA
GCTCTCTGGCTAACTAGAGAACCCACTGCTTACTGGCTTATCGAAATTAATACGACTCACTATAGGGAGT
CCCAAGCTGACTAGCGCCACCATGGTTTCCAAGGGCGAAGAGGACAATATGGCCAGCCTGCCTGCCACAC
ACGAGCTGCACATCTTTGGCAGCATCAACGGCGTGGACTTCGACATGGTCGGACAAGGCACCGGCAATCC
CAACGACGGCTACGAGGAACTGAACCTGAAGTCCACAAAGGGCGACCTCCAGTTCAGCCCCTGGATTCTG
GTGCCTCACATCGGCTACGGCTTCCACCAGTACCTGCCTTATCCTGACGGCATGAGCCCTTTCCAGGCCG
CCATGGTTGATGGCTCTGGCTACCAGGTCCACCGGACCATGCAGTTTGAGGATGGCGCTTCCCTGACCGT
GAACTACAGATACACCTACGAGGGCAGCCACATCAAAGGCGAGGCCCAAGTGAAAGGCACAGGCTTCCCT
GCTGATGGCCCCGTGATGACCAATTCTCTGACAGCCGCCGACTGGTGCAGAAGCAAGAAAACATACCCCA
ACGACAAGACCATCATCAGCACCTTCAAGTGGTCCTACACCACCGGCAACGGCAAGCGGTACAGAAGCAC
CGCCAGAACCACCTACACCTTCGCCAAACCTATGGCCGCCAACTACCTGAAGAACCAGCCTATGTACGTG
TTCCGCAAGACCGAGCTGAAGCACTCCAAGACAGAACTGAACTTCAAAGAGTGGCAGAAAGCCTTCACCG
ACGTGATGGGCATGGACGAACTCTACAAATGAGCGGCCAAGTTTAAACCCGCTGATCAGCCTCGACTGTG
CCTTCTAGTTGCCAGCCATCTGTTGTTTGCCCCTCCCCCGTGCCTTCCTTGACCCTGGAAGGTGCCACTC
CCACTGTCCTTTCCTAATAAAATGAGGAAATTGCATCGCATTGTCTGAGTAGGTGTCATTCTATTCTGGG
GGGTGGGGTGGGGCAGGACAGCAAGGGGGAGGATTGGGAAGTCAATAGCAGGCATGCTGGGGATGCGGTG
GGCTCTATGGCTTCTGAGGCGGAAAGAACCAGCTGGGGCTCTAGGGGGTATCCCC
[124 nt withheld, positions 7476-7599]
C
[91 nt withheld, positions 7601-7691]
A
[49 nt withheld, positions 7693-7741]
CCTTTGACGTTGGAGTCCACGTTCTTT
[37 nt withheld, positions 7769-7805]
ACCCTATCTCGGTCTATTCTTTTGATTTATAAGGGATTTTGCCGATTTCGGCCTATTGGTTAAAAAATGA
GCTGATTTAACAAAAATTTAACGCGAATTAATTCTGTGGAATGTGTGTCAGTTAGGCTCAATTAGTCAGC
AACCATAGTCCCGCCCCTAACTCCGCCCATCCCGCCCCTAACTCCGCCCAGTTCCGCCCATTCTCCGCCC
CATGGCTGACTAATTTTTTTTATTTATGCAGAGGCCGAGGCCGCCTCTGCCTCTGAGCTATTCCAGAAGT
AGTGAGGAGGCTTTTTTGGAGGCCTAGGCTTTTGCAAAAAGCTCCCGGGAGCTTGTATATCCATTTTCGG
AGGTTGGGCTTCGGAATCGTTTTCCGGGACGCCGGCTGGATGATCCTCCAGCGCGGGGATCTCATGCTGG
AGTTCTTCGCCCACCCCAACTTGTTTATTGCAGCTTATAATGGTTACAAATAAAGCAATAGCATCACAAA
TTTCACAAATAAAGCATTTTTTTCACTGCATTCTAGTTGTGGTTTGTCCAAACTCATCAATGTATCTTAT
CATGTCTGTATACCGTCGACCTCTAGCTAGAGCTTGGCGTAATCATGGTCATAGCTGTTTCCTGTGTGAA
ATTGTTATCCGCTCACAATTCCACACAACATACGAGCCGGAAGCATAAAGTGTAAAGCCTGGGGTGCCTA
ATGAGTGAGCTAACTCACATTAATTGCGTTGCGCTCACTGCCCGCTTTCCAGTCGGGAAACCTGTCGTGC
CAGCTGCATTAATGAATCGGCCAACGCGCGGGGAGAGGCGGTTTGCGTATTGGGCGCTCTTCCGCTTCCT
CGCTCACTGACTCGCTGCGCTCGGTCGTTCGGCTGCGGCGAGCGGTATCAGCTCACTCAAAGGCGGTAAT
ACGGTTATCCACAGAATCAGGGGATAACGCAGGAAAGAACATGTGAGCAAAAGGCCAGCAAAAGGCCAGG
AACCGTAAAAAGGCCGCGTTGCTGGCGTTTTTCCATAGGCTCCGCCCCCCTGACGAGCATCACAAAAATC
GACGCTCAAGTCAGAGGTGGCGAAACCCGACAGGACTATAAAGATACCAGGCGTTTCCCCCTGGAAGCTC
CCTCGTGCGCTCTCCTGTTCCGACCCTGCCGCTTACCGGATACCTGTCCGCCTTTCTCCCTTCGGGAAGC
GTGGCGCTTTCTCATAGCTCACGCTGTAGGTATCTCAGTTCGGTGTAGGTCGTTCGCTCCAAGCTGGGCT
GTGTGCACGAACCCCCCGTTCAGCCCGACCGCTGCGCCTTATCCGGTAACTATCGTCTTGAGTCCAACCC
GGTAAGACACGACTTATCGCCACTGGCAGCAGCCACTGGTAACAGGATTAGCAGAGCGAGGTATGTAGGC
GGTGCTACAGAGTTCTTGAAGTGGTGGCCTAACTACGGCTACACTAGAAGAACAGTATTTGGTATCTGCG
CTCTGCTGAAGCCAGTTACCTTCGGAAAAAGAGTTGGTAGCTCTTGATCCGGCAAACAAACCACCGCTGG
TAGCGGTGGTTTTTTTGTTTGCAAGCAGCAGATTACGCGCAGAAAAAAAGGATCTCAA
